>Addgene plasmid #27878 | pUT1860-HQ858796 | depositor full sequence | sequence record 13152 | Author sequence
CAAATAATGATTTTATTTTGACTGATAGTGACCTGTTCGTTGCAACAAATTGATGAGCAATGCTTTTTTA
TAATGCCAACTTTGTACAAAAAAGCAGGCTCCGCGGCCGCCTTGTTTAACTTTAAGAAGGAGCCCTTCAC
CATGGCTTCCTCCAGCGGGAGCGGGAGCTCGGGCTCCCTCTCGGCGGCAACGGCGGCCCTGGCCGCCGCG
GCGGGCACGGAGGAGGAGCTGCGCGCGCTCATGGAGCAGCGCCGCGCGAAGCGGATGCTGTCCAACCGCG
AGTCCGCGCGGCGGTCGCGGATGCGCAAGCAGCGCCACCTCGACGAGCTGACCGCGCAGGCGGCGCACCT
GCGCCGCGAGAACGCGCACGTGGCCACCGCGCTCGGCCTCACCGCGCAGGGCCTCCTCGCCGTGGACGCC
GAGAACGCCGTCCTCCGCACCCAGACCGCCGAGCTCGCCGCGCGCCTCGGCTCCCTCAACGACATCCTCG
CCTGCATGAACACCAACGCCGTCGGCGCCGTCGCCGTCTCCCTCACAGCCGCCGCCGCCGCCGCCGCTTC
CTCCGACCCCTGCCTCGCCTTCGACGGCGCCACCGCCCTGGACGACCTCCTCAGATCCTGCCCCGAGAAC
ATGTTCCAGTACCAGCTTTGCAAGGGTGGGCGCGCCGACCCAGCTTTCTTGTACAAAGTTGGCATTATAA
GAAAGCATTGCTTATCAATTTGTTGCAACGAACAGGTCACTATCAGTCAAAATAAAATCATTATTTGCCA
TCCAGCTGATATCCCCTATAGTGAGTCGTATTACATGGTCATAGCTGTTTCCTGGCAGCTCTGGCCCGTG
TCTCAAAATCTCTGATGTTACATTGCACAAGATAAAAATATATCATCATGAACAATAAAACTGTCTGCTT
ACATAAACAGTAATACAAGGGGTGTTATGAGCCATATTCAACGGGAAACGTCGAGGCCGCGATTAAATTC
CAACATGGATGCTGATTTATATGGGTATAAATGGGCTCGCGATAATGTCGGGCAATCAGGTGCGACAATC
TATCGCTTGTATGGGAAGCCCGATGCGCCAGAGTTGTTTCTGAAACATGGCAAAGGTAGCGTTGCCAATG
ATGTTACAGATGAGATGGTCAGACTAAACTGGCTGACGGAATTTATGCCTCTTCCGACCATCAAGCATTT
TATCCGTACTCCTGATGATGCATGGTTACTCACCACTGCGATCCCCGGAAAAACAGCATTCCAGGTATTA
GAAGAATATCCTGATTCAGGTGAAAATATTGTTGATGCGCTGGCAGTGTTCCTGCGCCGGTTGCATTCGA
TTCCTGTTTGTAATTGTCCTTTTAACAGCGATCGCGTATTTCGTCTCGCTCAGGCGCAATCACGAATGAA
TAACGGTTTGGTTGATGCGAGTGATTTTGATGACGAGCGTAATGGCTGGCCTGTTGAACAAGTCTGGAAA
GAAATGCATAAACTTTTGCCATTCTCACCGGATTCAGTCGTCACTCATGGTGATTTCTCACTTGATAACC
TTATTTTTGACGAGGGGAAATTAATAGGTTGTATTGATGTTGGACGAGTCGGAATCGCAGACCGATACCA
GGATCTTGCCATCCTATGGAACTGCCTCGGTGAGTTTTCTCCTTCATTACAGAAACGGCTTTTTCAAAAA
TATGGTATTGATAATCCTGATATGAATAAATTGCAGTTTCATTTGATGCTCGATGAGTTTTTCTAATCAG
AATTGGTTAATTGGTTGTAACACTGGCAGAGCATTACGCTGACTTGACGGGACGGCGCAAGCTCATGACC
AAAATCCCTTAACGTGAGTTACGCGTCGTTCCACTGAGCGTCAGACCCCGTAGAAAAGATCAAAGGATCT
TCTTGAGATCCTTTTTTTCTGCGCGTAATCTGCTGCTTGCAAACAAAAAAACCACCGCTACCAGCGGTGG
TTTGTTTGCCGGATCAAGAGCTACCAACTCTTTTTCCGAAGGTAACTGGCTTCAGCAGAGCGCAGATACC
AAATACTGTCCTTCTAGTGTAGCCGTAGTTAGGCCACCACTTCAAGAACTCTGTAGCACCGCCTACATAC
CTCGCTCTGCTAATCCTGTTACCAGTGGCTGCTGCCAGTGGCGATAAGTCGTGTCTTACCGGGTTGGACT
CAAGACGATAGTTACCGGATAAGGCGCAGCGGTCGGGCTGAACGGGGGGTTCGTGCACACAGCCCAGCTT
GGAGCGAACGACCTACACCGAACTGAGATACCTACAGCGTGAGCATTGAGAAAGCGCCACGCTTCCCGAA
GGGAGAAAGGCGGACAGGTATCCGGTAAGCGGCAGGGTCGGAACAGGAGAGCGCACGAGGGAGCTTCCAG
GGGGAAACGCCTGGTATCTTTATAGTCCTGTCGGGTTTCGCCACCTCTGACTTGAGCGTCGATTTTTGTG
ATGCTCGTCAGGGGGGCGGAGCCTATGGAAAAACGCCAGCAACGCGGCCTTTTTACGGTTCCTGGCCTTT
TGCTGGCCTTTTGCTCACATGTTCTTTCCTGCGTTATCCCCTGATTCTGTGGATAACCGTATTACCGCCT
TTGAGTGAGCTGATACCGCTCGCCGCAGCCGAACGACCGAGCGCAGCGAGTCAGTGAGCGAGGAAGCGGA
AGAGCGCCCAATACGCAAACCGCCTCTCCCCGCGCGTTGGCCGATTCATTAATGCAGCTGGCACGACAGG
TTTCCCGACTGGAAAGCGGGCAGTGAGCGCAACGCAATTAATACGCGTACCGCTAGCCAGGAAGAGTTTG
TAGAAACGCAAAAAGGCCATCCGTCAGGATGGCCTTCTGCTTAGTTTGATGCCTGGCAGTTTATGGCGGG
CGTCCTGCCCGCCACCCTCCGGGCCGTTGCTTCACAACGTTCAAATCCGCTCCCGGCGGATTTGTCCTAC
TCAGGAGAGCGTTCACCGACAAACAACAGATAAAACGAAAGGCCCAGTCTTCCGACTGAGCCTTTCGTTT
TATTTGATGCCTGGCAGTTCCCTACTCTCGCGTTAACGCTAGCATGGATGTTTTCCCAGTCACGACGTTG
TAAAACGACGGCCAGTCTTAAGCTCGGGCCC
Features (pLannotate 1.2.2; 12 found; start..end, strand, type, name):
      1..100     +  protein_bind   attL1: mutant version of attL; recombination site for the Gateway® LR reaction LR Clonase™
    112..132     +  RBS            RBS: efficient ribosome binding site from bacteriophage T7 gene 10 (Olins and Rangwala, 1989)
    214..489     +  CDS            BZIP11 (fragment): BZP11_ARATH - Also known as ATB2 From Arabidopsis thaliana (Mouse-ear cress).
    538..555     -  promoter       chicken β-actin promoter (fragment): contains a 21-bp deletion relative to the standard chicken β-actin promoter
    668..767     -  protein_bind   attL2: mutant version of attL; recombination site for the Gateway® LR reaction LR Clonase™
    785..803     -  promoter       T7 promoter: promoter for bacteriophage T7 RNA polymerase
    937..1746    +  CDS            KanR: aminoglycoside phosphotransferase; aph(3')-Ia; confers resistance to kanamycin in bacteria or G418 (Geneticin®) in eukaryotes
   1893..2481    +  rep_origin     ori: high-copy-number ColE1/pMB1/pBR322/pUC origin of replication
   2664..2756    +  CDS            lacI (fragment): lac repressor; lacI; The lac repressor binds to the lac operator to inhibit transcription in E. coli. This inhibition can be relieved by adding lactose or isopropyl-β-D-thiogalactopyranoside (IPTG).
   2811..2838    -  terminator     rrnB T2 terminator: transcription terminator T2 from the E. coli rrnB gene
   2970..3013    +  terminator     rrnB T1 terminator: Escherichia coli rrnB; transcription terminator T1 from the E. coli rrnB gene
   3060..3096    -  CDS            lacZα (fragment): LacZα fragment of β-galactosidase; lacZ fragment
