[The description below was written by a language model from this plasmid's Addgene catalogue record and pLannotate feature annotations shown in this document.]
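Description:
pUT1860-HQ858796 is a Gateway entry clone built on the Invitrogen pENTR/SD backbone and carrying the coding sequence of a maize (Zea mays) bZIP transcription factor. It belongs to a maize transcription factor ORF collection assembled for functional genomics. The 510 bp insert was PCR-amplified from a full-length cDNA template and retains its native stop codon, so it can be expressed untagged or with N-terminal fusions, but not with C-terminal fusions, after transfer to a destination vector. The total sequence of 3,111 nt matches the sum of the 2,601 bp backbone and the insert.

The ORF lies between attL1 and attL2, the sites that let LR Clonase move it into any attR-bearing destination vector. Just downstream of attL1 is the bacteriophage T7 gene 10 ribosome binding site that characterises the SD version of the backbone; it travels with the insert and supports translation in bacterial expression destinations. The entry vector has no promoter driving the ORF. The T7 promoter beyond attL2 points back toward the insert on the opposite strand, and rrnB T1 and T2 terminators upstream of the cassette shield it from read-through transcription.

The automated annotation labels part of the insert as a fragment of Arabidopsis BZIP11, which probably reflects homology within the conserved bZIP family rather than an Arabidopsis origin. The very short chicken β-actin promoter, lacI and lacZα hits appear to be incidental matches or backbone remnants.

The plasmid is maintained in E. coli through a ColE1/pUC-type origin and selected with kanamycin via aph(3')-Ia. The catalogue lists it as low copy, although the annotated origin is described as a high-copy type.
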