Addgene plasmid #27878: pUT1860-HQ858796
Depositing lab: John Gray & Erich Grotewold. Depositing organization: University of Toledo. Publication: The Maize TFome--development of a transcription factor open reading frame collection for functional genomics. Burdo B, Gray J, Goetting-Minesky MP, Wittler B, Hunt M, Li T, Velliquette D, Thomas J, Gentzel I, dos Santos Brito M, Mejia-Guerra MK, Connolly LN, Qaisi D, Li W, Casas MI, Doseff AI, Grotewold E. Plant J. 2014 Oct;80(2):356-66. doi: 10.1111/tpj.12623. Epub 2014 Aug 26. PubMed 25053252.
Backbone
  Vector backbone: pENTR/SD
  Backbone manufacturer: Invitrogen
  Backbone size w/o insert (bp): 2601
  Vector type: Entry vector
Growth in bacteria
  Bacterial resistance: Kanamycin, 50 μg/mL
  Growth temperature: 37°C
  Growth strain: DH5alpha
  Growth instructions: E. coli TOP10
  Copy number: Low Copy
Gene/Insert
  Gene/Insert name: bZIP transcription factor from EE017439
  Species: Zea mays
  Insert size (bp): 510
  GenBank ID: HQ858796
  Cloning method: Restriction Enzyme
  Sequencing primers: 5′ M13 For; 3′ M13 Rev
Terms and licenses: Academic/Nonprofit Terms; Industry Terms: Not Available to Industry
Depositor comments: This CDS was amplified using PCR from a full length cDNA template from the Maize Full-length cDNA Project (www.maizecdna.org) and the PCR product included the stop codon. The PCR product was cloned into a Gateway pENTR/SD vector. Further information on this gene may be obtained at www.grassius.org using the GenBank number. (The second half of the plasmid name is the GenBank Number for the sequence of the insert)
How to cite: pUT1860-HQ858796 was a gift from John Gray & Erich Grotewold (Addgene plasmid # 27878 ; http://n2t.net/addgene:27878 ; RRID:Addgene_27878)
