>Addgene plasmid #27878 | pUT1860-HQ858796 | addgene partial sequence | sequence record 34168 | 27878 with M13pUC-fwd
AATGATTTTATTTTGACTGATAGTGACCTGTTCGTTGCAACAAATTGATGAGCAATGCTTTTTTATAATG
CCAACTTTGTACAAAAAAGCAGGCTCCGCGGCCGCCTTGTTTAACTTTAAGAAGGAGCCCTTCACCATGG
CTTCCTCCAGCGGGAGCGGGAGCTCGGGCTCCCTCTCGGCGGCAACGGCGGCCCTGGCCGCCGCGGCGGG
CACGGAGGAGGAGCTGCGCGCGCTCATGGAGCAGCGCCGCGCGAAGCGGATGCTGTCCAACCGCGAGTCC
GCGCGGCGGTCGCGGATGCGCAAGCAGCGCCACCTCGACGAGCTGACCGCGCAGGCGGCGCACCTGCGCC
GCGAGAACGCGCACGTGGCCACCGCGCTCGGCCTCACCGCGCAGGGCCTCCTCGCCGTGGACGCCGAGAA
CGCCGTCCTCCGCACCCAGACCGCC
